Addgene plasmid #217075: pMV-hAT-7_PM
Purpose: Donor plasmid of hAT-7_PM Transposon
Depositing lab: Haoyi Wang. Depositing organization: Institute of Zoology, Chinese Academy of Sciences. Publication: Heterologous survey of 130 DNA transposons in human cells highlights their functional divergence and expands the genome engineering toolbox. Zhang T, Tan S, Tang N, Li Y, Zhang C, Sun J, Guo Y, Gao H, Cai Y, Sun W, Wang C, Fu L, Ma H, Wu Y, Hu X, Zhang X, Gee P, Yan W, Zhao Y, Chen Q, Guo B, Wang H, Zhang YE. Cell. 2024 Jul 11;187(14):3741-3760.e30. doi: 10.1016/j.cell.2024.05.007. Epub 2024 Jun 5. PubMed 38843831.
Backbone
  Vector backbone: pMV
  Vector type: Mammalian Expression
Growth in bacteria
  Bacterial resistance: Ampicillin, 100 μg/mL
  Growth temperature: 37°C
  Growth strain: DH5alpha
  Copy number: High Copy
Gene/Insert
  Gene/Insert name: TIRs of hAT-7_PM transposon (alt name: hAT-7_PM)
  Species: Synthetic
  Cloning method: Restriction Enzyme; 5′ cloning site Unknown (unknown if destroyed); 3′ cloning site Unknown (unknown if destroyed)
Terms and licenses: Academic/Nonprofit Terms; Industry Terms: Not Available to Industry
How to cite: pMV-hAT-7_PM was a gift from Haoyi Wang (Addgene plasmid # 217075 ; http://n2t.net/addgene:217075 ; RRID:Addgene_217075)
