[The description below was written by a language model from this plasmid's Addgene catalogue record and pLannotate feature annotations shown in this document.]
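Description:
pMV-hAT-7_PM is the donor plasmid for the hAT-7_PM DNA transposon, built on the pMV backbone and catalogued as a mammalian expression vector. It is a 5,021 nt plasmid propagated in E. coli at high copy from a ColE1/pUC-type origin, with ampicillin selection provided by the β-lactamase gene and its own promoter. A short remnant of lacZα is also detected, presumably left over from the cloning vector.

The recorded insert is the synthetic terminal inverted repeats (TIRs) of hAT-7_PM, a member of the hAT superfamily by its name. The TIRs themselves are not annotated in the feature table, so their exact positions are not stated. The unannotated stretches on either side of the mammalian cassette are the likely location, but this is an inference. The cassette consists of the mouse PGK promoter driving a puromycin N-acetyltransferase coding sequence (annotated as a fragment, consistent with loss of its stop codon) followed closely by EGFP and terminated by the bovine growth hormone polyadenylation signal. The short gap between PuroR and EGFP suggests a linker or 2A-type element joining them into one transcription unit, though no such element is annotated.

No transposase gene is annotated on this plasmid, so mobilisation would depend on a transposase supplied in trans, typically from a separate helper construct. If the TIRs flank the cassette, the transposase would excise it and integrate it into the host genome, and stable integration could be scored by puromycin resistance or EGFP fluorescence. The plasmid comes from a survey of DNA transposon activity in human cells aimed at expanding genome engineering tools.
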