Features (pLannotate 1.2.2; 8 found; start..end, strand, type, name):
    118..138     -  CDS            lacZα (fragment): LacZα fragment of β-galactosidase; lacZ fragment
    518..1017    +  promoter       PGK promoter: mouse phosphoglycerate kinase 1 promoter
   1042..1636    +  CDS            PuroR (fragment): puromycin N-acetyltransferase; pac from Streptomyces alboniger; confers resistance to puromycin
   1700..2419    +  CDS            EGFP: the original enhanced GFP (Yang et al., 1996) mammalian codon-optimized
   2447..2671    +  polyA_signal   bGH poly(A) signal: bovine growth hormone polyadenylation signal
   3323..3911    -  rep_origin     ori: high-copy-number ColE1/pMB1/pBR322/pUC origin of replication
   4082..4942    -  CDS            AmpR: β-lactamase; bla; confers resistance to ampicillin, carbenicillin, and related antibiotics
   4943..26      -  promoter       AmpR promoter (across the origin): bla
>Addgene plasmid #217075 | pMV-hAT-7_PM | addgene full sequence | sequence record 457420 | Addgene Long Read Sequencing Result
AAAAATAAACAAATAGGGGTTCCGCGCACATTTCCCCGAAAAGTGCCACCTGACGTCTAAGAAACCATTA
TTATCATGACATTAACCTATAAAAATAGGCGTATCACGAGGCCCTTTCGTTGTAAAACGACGGCCAGTCG
AACCACGCAATGCGTCTCGATCCGCAGTGTCTTGCGTCTCTAAGCTTGTCTAGACCAGACATGGGCAAAG
TACGGCCCCCGGGCCGTATACGGCCCGTTGGGCTTTTTAATCCGGCCCGCCGAACTTGTCCAAATATTAT
TATTAAATTAAATTTTACCTTTCTCCTGTAATGCCCCCATTTCCCCATTAGATGGCGCACTTTGACCGGG
AGTGTGGTGTATAGGGCTCGAAAGGGCACATGATCTCGCAATGCATTGTGGGCCGTCAGCGCCATTTTCA
GGGTTTGTTTACATTGCTGAGTTAGATACGGTGCTCCCTTCACTTTTTCGCTTTGCCCTGTGAGCCCTTC
TGTAAAACCGGTGCTAGCAATTCTACCGGGTAGGGGAGGCGCTTTTCCCAAGGCAGTCTGGAGCATGCGC
TTTAGCAGCCCCGCTGGGCACTTGGCGCTACACAAGTGGCCTCTGGCCTCGCACACATTCCACATCCACC
GGTAGGCGCCAACCGGCTCCGTTCTTTGGTGGCCCCTTCGCGCCACCTTCTACTCCTCCCCTAGTCAGGA
AGTTCCCCCCCGCCCCGCAGCTCGCGTCGTGCAGGACGTGACAAATGGAAGTAGCACGTCTCACTAGTCT
CGTGCAGATGGACAGCACCGCTGAGCAATGGAAGCGGGTAGGCCTTTGGGGCAGCGGCCAATAGCAGCTT
TGCTCCTTCGCTTTCTGGGCTCAGAGGCTGGGAAGGGGTGGGTCCGGGGGCGGGCTCAGGGGCGGGCTCA
GGGGCGGGGCGGGCGCCCGAAGGTCCTCCGGAGGCCCGGCATTCTGCACGCTTCAAAAGCGCACGTCTGC
CGCGCTGTTCTCCTCTTCCTCATCTCCGGGCCTTTCGACCTGCAGCCAACGCCACCATGGGGACCGAGTA
CAAGCCCACGGTGCGCCTCGCCACCCGCGACGACGTCCCCCGGGCCGTACGCACCCTCGCCGCCGCGTTC
GCCGACTACCCCGCCACGCGCCACACCGTCGACCCGGACCGCCACATCGAGCGGGTCACCGAGCTGCAAG
AACTCTTCCTCACGCGCGTCGGGCTCGACATCGGCAAGGTGTGGGTCGCGGACGACGGCGCCGCGGTGGC
GGTCTGGACCACGCCGGAGAGCGTCGAAGCGGGGGCGGTGTTCGCCGAGATCGGCCCGCGCATGGCCGAG
TTGAGCGGTTCCCGGCTGGCCGCGCAGCAACAGATGGAAGGCCTCCTGGCGCCGCACCGGCCCAAGGAGC
CCGCGTGGTTCCTGGCCACCGTCGGCGTCTCGCCCGACCACCAGGGCAAGGGTCTGGGCAGCGCCGTCGT
GCTCCCCGGAGTGGAGGCGGCCGAGCGCGCCGGGGTGCCCGCCTTCCTGGAGACCTCCGCGCCCCGCAAC
CTCCCCTTCTACGAGCGGCTCGGCTTCACCGTCACCGCCGACGTCGAGGTGCCCGAAGGACCGCGCACCT
GGTGCATGACCCGCAAGCCCGGTGCCATCGATGCCACTAACTTCTCCCTGTTGAAACAAGCAGGGGATGT
CGAAGAGAATCCCGGGCCAATGGTGAGCAAGGGCGAGGAGCTGTTCACCGGGGTGGTGCCCATCCTGGTC
GAGCTGGACGGCGACGTAAACGGCCACAAGTTCAGCGTGTCCGGCGAGGGCGAGGGCGATGCCACCTACG
GCAAGCTGACCCTGAAGTTCATCTGCACCACCGGCAAGCTGCCCGTGCCCTGGCCCACCCTCGTGACCAC
CCTGACCTACGGCGTGCAGTGCTTCAGCCGCTACCCCGACCACATGAAGCAGCACGACTTCTTCAAGTCC
GCCATGCCCGAAGGCTACGTCCAGGAGCGCACCATCTTCTTCAAGGACGACGGCAACTACAAGACCCGCG
CCGAGGTGAAGTTCGAGGGCGACACCCTGGTGAACCGCATCGAGCTGAAGGGCATCGACTTCAAGGAGGA
CGGCAACATCCTGGGGCACAAGCTGGAGTACAACTACAACAGCCACAACGTCTATATCATGGCCGACAAG
CAGAAGAACGGCATCAAGGTGAACTTCAAGATCCGCCACAACATCGAGGACGGCAGCGTGCAGCTCGCCG
ACCACTACCAGCAGAACACCCCCATCGGCGACGGCCCCGTGCTGCTGCCCGACAACCACTACCTGAGCAC
CCAGTCCGCCCTGAGCAAAGACCCCAACGAGAAGCGCGATCACATGGTCCTGCTGGAGTTCGTGACCGCC
GCCGGGATCACTCTCGGCATGGACGAGCTGTACAAGTAATTAATTAAGCTCGCTGATCAGCCTCGACTGT
GCCTTCTAGTTGCCAGCCATCTGTTGTTTGCCCCTCCCCCGTGCCTTCCTTGACCCTGGAAGGTGCCACT
CCCACTGTCCTTTCCTAATAAAATGAGGAAATTGCATCGCATTGTCTGAGTAGGTGTCATTCTATTCTGG
GGGGTGGGGTGGGGCAGGACAGCAAGGGGGAGGATTGGGAAGACAATAGCAGGCATGCTGGGGATGCGGT
GGGCTCTATGGCTTCTGAGGCGCGCCCTCGAGAACTGAAAGTGATGATGTGTTGCTGCAGCGAGGTTGGA
GCCAAATCTCCGACACACAGCCTGCGTGGCTGCTCTAACCTGTTAATGTAGATAATAAAGAAGTTCAAGT
GAGGTCATTGGTTTGGGCGCAGGCCTCAGATGTTTTCATGATGTTTGATCAGTCACGTTACGACATGTTT
TTGTATTGTTCATGTTCGTGCAATTTGTTAAATTGCCTTGCAAATAAATGCTTTGCTACCTGTTAAAGGC
CAAATCCTTTCATGTAATGATTTTTACATGTCATTTATATTAGTTCACACAAACACTCCATCCATCTGTT
CCTGGCCCGGCCCCTCTGTCAAATTTTAGAACCCATTGTGGCCCGCGAGTCAAAAAATTTGCCCACCCCT
GGTCTAGACGGGCCCAGAGACGGAGTCACTGCCAACCGAGACGGTCATAGCTGTTTCCTGTGTGCCGCTT
CCTCGCTCACTGACTCGCTGCGCTCGGTCGTTCGGCTGCGGCGAGCGGTATCAGCTCACTCAAAGGCGGT
AATACGGTTACCCACAGAATCAGGGGATAACGCAGGAAAGAACATGTGAGCAAAAGGCCAGCAAAAGGCC
AGGAACCGTAAAAAGGCCGCGTTGCTGGCGTTTTTCCATAGGCTCCGCCCCCCTGACGAGCATCACAAAA
ATCGACGCTCAAGTCAGAGGTGGCGAAACCCGACAGGACTATAAAGATACCAGGCGTTTCCCCCTGGAAG
CTCCCTCGTGCGCTCTCCTGTTCCGACCCTGCCGCTTACCGGATACCTGTCCGCCTTTCTCCCTTCGGGA
AGCGTGGCGCTTTCTCATAGCTCACGCTGTAGGTATCTCAGTTCGGTGTAGGTCGTTCGCTCCAAGCTGG
GCTGTGTGCACGAACCCCCCGTTCAGCCCGACCGCTGCGCCTTATCCGGTAACTATCGTCTTGAGTCCAA
CCCGGTAAGACACGACTTATCGCCACTGGCAGCAGCCACTGGTAACAGGATTAGCAGAGCGAGGTATGTA
GGCGGTGCTACAGAGTTCTTGAAGTGGTGGCCTAACTACGGCTACACTAGAAGAACAGTATTTGGTATCT
GCGCTCTGCTGAAGCCAGTTACCTTCGGAAAAAGAGTTGGTAGCTCTTGATCCGGCAAACAAACCACCGC
TGGTAGCGGTGGTTTTTTTGTTTGCAAGCAGCAGATTACGCGCAGAAAAAAAGGATCTCAAGAAGATCCT
TTGATCTTTTCTACGGGGTCTGACGCTCAGTGGAACGAAAACTCACGTTAAGGGATTTTGGTCATGAGAT
TATCAAAAAGGATCTTCACCTAGATCCTTTTAAATTAAAAATGAAGTTTTAAATCAATCTAAAGTATATA
TGAGTAAACTTGGTCTGACAGTTACCAATGCTTAATCAGTGAGGCACCTATCTCAGCGATCTGTCTCTTT
CGTTCATCCATAGTTGCCTGACTCCCCGTCGTGTAGATAACTACGATACGGGAGGGCTTACCATCTGGCC
CCAGTGCTGCAATAATACCGCGGGACCCACGCTCACCGGCTCCAGATTTATCAGCAATAAACCAGCCAGC
CGGAAGGGCCGAGCGCAGAAGTGGTCCTGCAACTTTATCCGCCTCCATCCAGTCTATTAATTGTTGCCGG
GAAGCTAGAGTAAGTAGTTCGCCAGTTAATAGTTTGCGCAACGTTGTTGCCATCGCTACAGGCATCGTGG
TATCACGCTCGTCGTTTGGTATGGCTTCATTCAGCTCCGGTTCCCAACGATCAAGGCGAGTTACATGATC
CCCCATGTTGCGCAAAAAAGCGGTTAGCTCCTTCGGTCCTCCGATCGTTGTCAGAAGTAAGTTGGCCGCC
GTGTTATCACTCATGGTTATGGCAGCACTACATAATTCTCTTACTGTCATGCCATCCGTAAGATGCTTTT
CTGTGACTGGTGAGTACTCAACCAAGTCATTCTGAGAATAGTGTATGCGGCGACCGAGTTGCTCTTGCCC
GGCGTCAATACGGGATAATACCGCGCCACATAGCAGAACTTTAAAAGTGCTCATCATTGGAAAACGTTCT
TCGGGGCGAAAACTCTCAAGGATCTTACCGCTGTTGAGATCCAGTTCGATGTAACCCACTCGTGCACCCA
ACTGATCTTCAGCATCTTTTACTTTCACCAGCGTTTCTGGGTGAGCAAAAACAGGAAGGCAAAATGCCGC
AAAAAAGGGAATAAGGGCGACACGGAAATGTTGAATACTCATACTCTTCCTTTTTCAATATTATTGAAGC
ATTTATCAGGGTTATTGTCTCATGAGCGGATACATATTTGAATGTATTTAG
