Features (pLannotate 1.2.2; 8 found; start..end, strand, type, name):
    118..138     -  CDS            lacZα (fragment): LacZα fragment of β-galactosidase; lacZ fragment
    518..1017    +  promoter       PGK promoter: mouse phosphoglycerate kinase 1 promoter
   1042..1636    +  CDS            PuroR (fragment): puromycin N-acetyltransferase; pac from Streptomyces alboniger; confers resistance to puromycin
   1700..2419    +  CDS            EGFP: the original enhanced GFP (Yang et al., 1996) mammalian codon-optimized
   2447..2671    +  polyA_signal   bGH poly(A) signal: bovine growth hormone polyadenylation signal
   3323..3911    -  rep_origin     ori: high-copy-number ColE1/pMB1/pBR322/pUC origin of replication
   4082..4942    -  CDS            AmpR: β-lactamase; bla; confers resistance to ampicillin, carbenicillin, and related antibiotics
   4943..26      -  promoter       AmpR promoter (across the origin): bla
>Addgene plasmid #217075 | pMV-hAT-7_PM Sequencing Result | analyzer sequence | sequence record 442200
AAAAATAAACAAATAGGGGTTCCGCGCACATTTCCCCGAAAAGTGCCACCTGACGTCTAAGAAACCATTA
TTATCATGACATTAACCTATAAAAATAGGCGTATCACGAGGCCCTTTCGTTGTAAAACGACGGCCAGTCG
AACCACGCAATGCGTCTCGATCCGCAGTGTCTTGCGTCTCTAAGCTTGTCTAGACCAGACATGGGCAAAG
TACGGCCCCCGGGCCGTATACGGCCCGTTGGGCTTTTTAATCCGGCCCGCCGAACTTGTCCAAATATTAT
TATTAAATTAAATTTTACCTTTCTCCTGTAATGCCCCCATTTCCCCATTAGATGGCGCACTTTGACCGGG
AGTGTGGTGTATAGGGCTCGAAAGGGCACATGATCTCGCAATGCATTGTGGGCCGTCAGCGCCATTTTCA
GGGTTTGTTTACATTGCTGAGTTAGATACGGTGCTCCCTTCACTTTTTCGCTTTGCCCTGTGAGCCCTTC
TGTAAAACCGGTGCTAGCAATTCTACCGGGTAGGGGAGGCGCTTTTCCCAAGGCAGTCTGGAGCATGCGC
TTTAGCAGCCCCGCTGGGCACTTGGCGCTACACAAGTGGCCTCTGGCCTCGCACACATTCCACATCCACC
GGTAGGCGCCAACCGGCTCCGTTCTTTGGTGGCCCCTTCGCGCCACCTTCTACTCCTCCCCTAGTCAGGA
AGTTCCCCCCCGCCCCGCAGCTCGCGTCGTGCAGGACGTGACAAATGGAAGTAGCACGTCTCACTAGTCT
CGTGCAGATGGACAGCACCGCTGAGCAATGGAAGCGGGTAGGCCTTTGGGGCAGCGGCCAATAGCAGCTT
TGCTCCTTCGCTTTCTGGGCTCAGAGGCTGGGAAGGGGGGGGTCCGGGGGCGGGCTCAGGGGCGGGCTCA
GGGGCGGGGCGGGCGCCCGAAGGTCCTCCGGAGGCCCGGCATTCTGCACGCTTCAAAAGCGCACGTCTGC
CGCGCTGTTCTCCTCTTCCTCATCTCCGGGCCTTTCGACCTGCAGCCAACGCCACCATGGGGACCGAGTA
CAAGCCCACGGTGCGCCTCGCCACCCGCGACGACGTCCCCCGGGCCGTACGCACCCTCGCCGCCGCGTTC
GCCGACTACCCCGCCACGCGCCACACCGTCGACCCGGACCGCCACATCGAGCGGGTCACCGAGCTGCAAG
AACTCTTCCTCACGCGCGTCGGGCTCGACATCGGCAAGGTGTGGGTCGCGGACGACGGCGCCGCGGTGGC
GGTCTGGACCACGCCGGAGAGCGTCGAAGCGGGGGCGGTGTTCGCCGAGATCGGCCCGCGCATGGCCGAG
TTGAGCGGTTCCCGGCTGGCCGCGCAGCAACAGATGGAAGGCCTCCTGGCGCCGCACCGGCCCAAGGAGC
CCGCGTGGTTCCTGGCCACCGTCGGCGTCTCGCCCGACCACCAGGGCAAGGGTCTGGGCAGCGCCGTCGT
GCTCCCCGGAGTGGAGGCGGCCGAGCGCGCCGGGGTGCCCGCCTTCCTGGAGACCTCCGCGCCCCGCAAC
CTCCCCTTCTACGAGCGGCTCGGCTTCACCGTCACCGCCGACGTCGAGGTGCCCGAAGGACCGCGCACCT
GGTGCATGACCCGCAAGCCCGGTGCCATCGATGCCACTAACTTCTCCCTGTTGAAACAAGCAGGGGATGT
CGAAGAGAATCCCGGGCCAATGGTGAGCAAGGGCGAGGAGCTGTTCACCGGGGTGGTGCCCATCCTGGTC
GAGCTGGACGGCGACGTAAACGGCCACAAGTTCAGCGTGTCCGGCGAGGGCGAGGGCGATGCCACCTACG
GCAAGCTGACCCTGAAGTTCATCTGCACCACCGGCAAGCTGCCCGTGCCCTGGCCCACCCTCGTGACCAC
CCTGACCTACGGCGTGCAGTGCTTCAGCCGCTACCCCGACCACATGAAGCAGCACGACTTCTTCAAGTCC
GCCATGCCCGAAGGCTACGTCCAGGAGCGCACCATCTTCTTCAAGGACGACGGCAACTACAAGACCCGCG
CCGAGGTGAAGTTCGAGGGCGACACCCTGGTGAACCGCATCGAGCTGAAGGGCATCGACTTCAAGGAGGA
CGGCAACATCCTGGGGCACAAGCTGGAGTACAACTACAACAGCCACAACGTCTATATCATGGCCGACAAG
CAGAAGAACGGCATCAAGGTGAACTTCAAGATCCGCCACAACATCGAGGACGGCAGCGTGCAGCTCGCCG
ACCACTACCAGCAGAACACCCCCATCGGCGACGGCCCCGTGCTGCTGCCCGACAACCACTACCTGAGCAC
CCAGTCCGCCCTGAGCAAAGACCCCAACGAGAAGCGCGATCACATGGTCCTGCTGGAGTTCGTGACCGCC
GCCGGGATCACTCTCGGCATGGACGAGCTGTACAAGTAATTAATTAAGCTCGCTGATCAGCCTCGACTGT
GCCTTCTAGTTGCCAGCCATCTGTTGTTTGCCCCTCCCCCGTGCCTTCCTTGACCCTGGAAGGTGCCACT
CCCACTGTCCTTTCCTAATAAAATGAGGAAATTGCATCGCATTGTCTGAGTAGGTGTCATTCTATTCTGG
GGGGTGGGGTGGGGCAGGACAGCAAGGGGGAGGATTGGGAAGACAATAGCAGGCATGCTGGGGATGCGGT
GGGCTCTATGGCTTCTGAGGCGCGCCCTCGAGAACTGAAAGTGATGATGTGTTGCTGCAGCGAGGTTGGA
GCCAAATCTCCGACACACAGCCTGCGTGGCTGCTCTAACCTGTTAATGTAGATAATAAAGAAGTTCAAGT
GAGGTCATTGGTTTGGGCGCAGGCCTCAGATGTTTTCATGATGTTTGATCAGTCACGTTACGACATGTTT
TTGTATTGTTCATGTTCGTGCAATTTGTTAAATTGCCTTGCAAATAAATGCTTTGCTACCTGTTAAAGGC
CAAATCCTTTCATGTAATGATTTTTACATGTCATTTATATTAGTTCACACAAACACTCCATCCATCTGTT
CCTGGCCCGGCCCCTCTGTCAAATTTTAGAACCCATTGTGGCCCGCGAGTCAAAAAATTTGCCCACCCCT
GGTCTAGACGGGCCCAGAGACGGAGTCACTGCCAACCGAGACGGTCATAGCTGTTTCCTGTGTGCCGCTT
CCTCGCTCACTGACTCGCTGCGCTCGGTCGTTCGGCTGCGGCGAGCGGTATCAGCTCACTCAAAGGCGGT
AATACGGTTACCCACAGAATCAGGGGATAACGCAGGAAAGAACATGTGAGCAAAAGGCCAGCAAAAGGCC
AGGAACCGTAAAAAGGCCGCGTTGCTGGCGTTTTTCCATAGGCTCCGCCCCCCTGACGAGCATCACAAAA
ATCGACGCTCAAGTCAGAGGTGGCGAAACCCGACAGGACTATAAAGATACCAGGCGTTTCCCCCTGGAAG
CTCCCTCGTGCGCTCTCCTGTTCCGACCCTGCCGCTTACCGGATACCTGTCCGCCTTTCTCCCTTCGGGA
AGCGTGGCGCTTTCTCATAGCTCACGCTGTAGGTATCTCAGTTCGGTGTAGGTCGTTCGCTCCAAGCTGG
GCTGTGTGCACGAACCCCCCGTTCAGCCCGACCGCTGCGCCTTATCCGGTAACTATCGTCTTGAGTCCAA
CCCGGTAAGACACGACTTATCGCCACTGGCAGCAGCCACTGGTAACAGGATTAGCAGAGCGAGGTATGTA
GGCGGTGCTACAGAGTTCTTGAAGTGGTGGCCTAACTACGGCTACACTAGAAGAACAGTATTTGGTATCT
GCGCTCTGCTGAAGCCAGTTACCTTCGGAAAAAGAGTTGGTAGCTCTTGATCCGGCAAACAAACCACCGC
TGGTAGCGGTGGTTTTTTTGTTTGCAAGCAGCAGATTACGCGCAGAAAAAAAGGATCTCAAGAAGATCCT
TTGATCTTTTCTACGGGGTCTGACGCTCAGTGGAACGAAAACTCACGTTAAGGGATTTTGGTCATGAGAT
TATCAAAAAGGATCTTCACCTAGATCCTTTTAAATTAAAAATGAAGTTTTAAATCAATCTAAAGTATATA
TGAGTAAACTTGGTCTGACAGTTACCAATGCTTAATCAGTGAGGCACCTATCTCAGCGATCTGTCTCTTT
CGTTCATCCATAGTTGCCTGACTCCCCGTCGTGTAGATAACTACGATACGGGAGGGCTTACCATCTGGCC
CCAGTGCTGCAATAATACCGCGGGACCCACGCTCACCGGCTCCAGATTTATCAGCAATAAACCAGCCAGC
CGGAAGGGCCGAGCGCAGAAGTGGTCCTGCAACTTTATCCGCCTCCATCCAGTCTATTAATTGTTGCCGG
GAAGCTAGAGTAAGTAGTTCGCCAGTTAATAGTTTGCGCAACGTTGTTGCCATCGCTACAGGCATCGTGG
TATCACGCTCGTCGTTTGGTATGGCTTCATTCAGCTCCGGTTCCCAACGATCAAGGCGAGTTACATGATC
CCCCATGTTGCGCAAAAAAGCGGTTAGCTCCTTCGGTCCTCCGATCGTTGTCAGAAGTAAGTTGGCCGCC
GTGTTATCACTCATGGTTATGGCAGCACTACATAATTCTCTTACTGTCATGCCATCCGTAAGATGCTTTT
CTGTGACTGGTGAGTACTCAACCAAGTCATTCTGAGAATAGTGTATGCGGCGACCGAGTTGCTCTTGCCC
GGCGTCAATACGGGATAATACCGCGCCACATAGCAGAACTTTAAAAGTGCTCATCATTGGAAAACGTTCT
TCGGGGCGAAAACTCTCAAGGATCTTACCGCTGTTGAGATCCAGTTCGATGTAACCCACTCGTGCACCCA
ACTGATCTTCAGCATCTTTTACTTTCACCAGCGTTTCTGGGTGAGCAAAAACAGGAAGGCAAAATGCCGC
AAAAAAGGGAATAAGGGCGACACGGAAATGTTGAATACTCATACTCTTCCTTTTTCAATATTATTGAAGC
ATTTATCAGGGTTATTGTCTCATGAGCGGATACATATTTGAATGTATTTAG
